>Addgene plasmid #156511 | pD649-HAsp-MPZL1-Fc(DAPA)-AviTag-6xHis | addgene full sequence | sequence record 368840 | Addgene NGS Result
GGTCCGGATCGACGGTGTGGCGCGTGGCGGGGTAGTCGGCGAACGCGGCGGCGAGGGTGCGTACGGCCCT
GGGGACGTCGTCGCGGGTGGCGAGGCGCACCGTGGGCTTGTACTCGGTCATGGTTTAGTTCCTCACCTTG
TCGTATTATACTATGCCGATATACTATGCCGATGATTAATTGTCAACACGTGCTGATCAGATCCGAAAAT
GGATATACAAGCTCCCGGGAGCTTTTTGCAAAAGCCTAGGCCTCCAAAAAAGCCTCCTCACTACTTCTGG
AATAGCTCAGAGGCAGAGGCGGCCTCGGCCTCTGCATAAATAAAAAAAATTAGTCAGCCATGGGGCGGAG
AATGGGCGGAACTGGGCGGAGTTAGGGGCGGGATGGGCGGAGTTAGGGGCGGGACTATGGTTGCTGACTA
ATTGAGATGCATGCTTTGCATACTTCTGCCTGCTGGGGAGCCTGGGGACTTTCCACACCTGGTTGCTGAC
TAATTGAGATGCATGCTTTGCATACTTCTGCCTGCTGGGGAGCCTGGGGACTTTCCACACCCTAACTGAC
ACACATTCCACAGAATTAATTCGCGTTAAATTTTTGTTAAATCAGCTCATTTTTTAACCAATAGGCCGAA
ATCGGCAAAATCCCTTATAAATCAAAAGAATAGACCGAGATAGGGTTGAGTGTTGTGATGCAATTTCCTC
ATTTTATTAGGAAAGGACAGTGGGAGTGGCACCTTCCAGGGTCAAGGAAGGCACGGGGGAGGGGCAAACA
ACAGATGGCTGGCAACTAGAAGGCACAGTCGAGGCTGATTTTCTCTATCTATTTATTTTACTACTCAAGA
CTATCTTGCAAAGTAGAAGAACCCTGTCTGCAGTATGACGACCGTGTATACCCGATTGGCTTACCGGGTA
ACGCGTTGTGCCAGTGACTACAGGCCGGCCTTAGTGGTGATGGTGGTGGTGTTCATGCCACTCAATCTTC
TGAGCCTCGAAAATATCATTAAGACCGCTGCCGCCGGGGCTCAGGCTCAGGGACTTCTGGGTGTAGTGGT
TGTGCAGGGCCTCGTGCATCACGCTGCAGCTGAACACGTTGCCCTGCTGCCACCTGGACTTGTCCACGGT
CAGCTTGCTGTACAGGAAGAAGCTGCCGTCGCTGTCCAGCACTGGGGGGGTGGTCTTGTAGTTGTTCTCG
GGCTGGCCGTTGCTCTCCCACTCCACGGCGATATCGCTGGGGTAGAAGCCCTTCACCAGACAGGTCAGGG
ACACCTGGTTCTTGGTCATCTCCTCCCGGCTGGGGGGCAGGGTGTACACCTGGGGCTCCCGTGGCTGGCC
CTTGGCCTTGCTGATTGTCTTTTCGATTGGGGCAGCCAGGGCCTTGTTGGAGACTTTGCACTTGTATTCT
TTGCCGTTCAGCCAGTCCTGGTGCAGCACGGTCAGCACGGACACCACCCTGTAGGTGCTGTTGTACTGCT
CCTCTCTGGGCTTGGTCTTGGCGTTGTGCACCTCCACGCCGTCCACGTACCAGTTGAACTTCACCTCTGG
GTCCTCGTGGGACACGGCCACCACCACGCAGGTCACCTCGGGGGTCCTGCTGATCATCAGGGTGTCCTTG
GGCTTGGGGGGGAACAGGAACACGGAAGGCCCTCCCAGCAGTTCTGGAGCTGGGCAGGGGGGGCAGGTGT
GGGTCTTGTCGCCGCCCGGCGCGCCAACAGGCAGGTTCTCTTTTTCCACCACGTACAGTCTGATGTGGCC
AGGCTGCACCACGATGTCAGGAGGGTTCTTCACGTCGCAGATGTAGGTCCCGTTGTGGATGAACTGCATG
TTCTCGATGTTGATGCTGGCGTCCTTCTTGTCCAGGTCGCCAGCCCAGCTGATTCTGTCCTTGAATGGAG
GGTAGTTGCCCAGGTACACTTGGCCCTGGCTGTAGTGAAAGAAGCTGACGGTTGTATCGGCGCCCTCAGG
CTGAAAAGACCAAGACACAGAGGTCAGGCCGCCTGTGGTGCTGGTGCTCTTAAACTTGCAGGTCAGCTTG
CCCTGGGTGCCGTTGGCCACGAAGATTTCTTTAGGGGTGTACACTTCCAGAGCAGAGGCGGCCGCAGCGA
ACACCAGGCAGAAGATGTAGCTCAGGGCAATGATGGTCTTCATGGTGGCGCTAGCAGGCGCGTTTTCGAT
AGAACCGAGGTGCAGTTGGACCTGGGAGTGGACACCTGTGGAGAGAAAGGCAAAGTGGATGTTATTCTAT
AGTGTCACCTAAATCGTATGTGTATGATACATAAGGTTATGTATTAATTGTAGCCGCGTTCTAACGAAGC
CAAGGGGGTGGGCCTATAGACTCTATAGGCGGTACTTACGTCACTCTTGGCACGGGGAATCCGCGTTCCA
ATGCACCGTTCCCGGCCGCGGAGGCTGGATCGGTCCCGGTGTCTTCTATGGAGGTCAAAACAGCGTGGAT
GGCGTCTCCAGGCGATCTGACGGTTCACTAAACGAGCTCTGCTTATATAGACCTCCCACCGTACACGCCT
ACCGCCCATTTGCGTCAATGGGGCGGAGTTGTTACGACATTTTGGAAAGTCCCGTTGATTTTGGTGCCAA
AACAAACTCCCATTGACGTCAATGGGGTGGAGACTTGGAAATCCCCGTGAGTCAAACCGCTATCCACGCC
CATTGATGTACTGCCAAAACCGCATCACCATGGTAATAGCGATGACTAATACGTAGATGTACTGCCAAGT
AGGAAAGTCCCATAAGGTCATGTACTGGGCATAATGCCAGGCGGGCCATTTACCGTCATTGACGTCAATA
GGGGGCGTACTTGGCATATGATACACTTGATGTACTGCCAAGTGGGCAGTTTACCGTAAATACTCCACCC
ATTGACGTCAATGGAAAGTCCCTATTGGCGTTACTATGGGAACATACGTCATTATTGACGTCAATGGGCG
GGGGTCGTTGGGCGGTCAGCCAGGCGGGCCATTTACCGTAAGTTATGTAACGCGGAACTCCATATATGGG
CTATGAACTAATGACCCCGTAATTGATTACTATTAATAACTAGTCAATAATCAATGCCAACATGGCGGTC
ATATTGGACATGAGCCAATATAAATGTACATATTATGATATAGATACAACGTATGCAATGGCCAATAGCC
AATATTGATTTATGCTATATAACCAATGAATAATATGGCTAATGGCCAATATTGAGTCAACGCCACTGTG
CATGAAGCTCGTAATTGTTATCCGCTCACAATTAAGGGCGACACAAAATTTATTCTAAATGATAATAAAT
ACTGATAACATCTTATAGTTTGTATTATATTTTGTATTATCGTTGACATGTATAATTTTGATATCAAAAA
CTGATTTTCCCTTTATTATTTTCGAGATTTATTTTCTTAATTCTCTTTAACAAACTAGAAATATTGTATA
TACAAAAAATCATAAATAATAGATGAATAGTTTAATTATAGGTGTTCATCAATCGAAAAAGCAACGTATC
TTATTTAAAGTGCGTTGCTTTTTTCTCATTTATAAGGTTAAATAATTCTCATATATCAAGCAAAGTGACA
GGCGCCCTTAAATATTCTGACAAATGCTCTTTCCCTAAACTCCCCCCATAAAAAAACCCGCCGAAGCGGG
TTTTTACGTTATTTGCGGATTAACGATTACTCGTTATCAGAACCGCCCAGGGGGCCCGAGCTTAAGACTG
GCCGTCGTTTTACAACACAGAAAGAGTTTGTAGAAACGCAAAAAGGCCATCCGTCAGGGGCCTTCTGCTT
AGTTTGATGCCTGGCAGTTCCCTACTCTCGCCTTCCGCTTCCTCGCTCACTGACTCGCTGCGCTCGGTCG
TTCGGCTGCGGCGAGCGGTATCAGCTCACTCAAAGGCGGTAATACGGTTATCCACAGAATCAGGGGATAA
CGCAGGAAAGAACATGTGAGCAAAAGGCCAGCAAAAGGCCAGGAACCGTAAAAAGGCCGCGTTGCTGGCG
TTTTTCCATAGGCTCCGCCCCCCTGACGAGCATCACAAAAATCGACGCTCAAGTCAGAGGTGGCGAAACC
CGACAGGACTATAAAGATACCAGGCGTTTCCCCCTGGAAGCTCCCTCGTGCGCTCTCCTGTTCCGACCCT
GCCGCTTACCGGATACCTGTCCGCCTTTCTCCCTTCGGGAAGCGTGGCGCTTTCTCATAGCTCACGCTGT
AGGTATCTCAGTTCGGTGTAGGTCGTTCGCTCCAAGCTGGGCTGTGTGCACGAACCCCCCGTTCAGCCCG
ACCGCTGCGCCTTATCCGGTAACTATCGTCTTGAGTCCAACCCGGTAAGACACGACTTATCGCCACTGGC
AGCAGCCACTGGTAACAGGATTAGCAGAGCGAGGTATGTAGGCGGTGCTACAGAGTTCTTGAAGTGGTGG
GCTAACTACGGCTACACTAGAAGAACAGTATTTGGTATCTGCGCTCTGCTGAAGCCAGTTACCTTCGGAA
AAAGAGTTGGTAGCTCTTGATCCGGCAAACAAACCACCGCTGGTAGCGGTGGTTTTTTTGTTTGCAAGCA
GCAGATTACGCGCAGAAAAAAAGGATCTCAAGAAGATCCTTTGATCTTTTCTACGGGGTCTGACGCTCAG
TGGAACGACGCGCGCGTAACTCACGTTAAGGGATTTTGGTCATGAGCAAGGGGTGTTATGAGCCATATTC
AGGTATAAATGGGCTCGCGATAATGTTCAGAATTGGTTAATTGGTTGTAACACTGACCCCTATTTGTTTA
TTTTTCTAAATACATTCAAATATGTATCCGCTCATGAGACAATAACCCTGATAAATGCTTCAATAATATT
GAAAAAGGAAGAATATGAGTATTCAACATTTCCGTGTCGCCCTTATTCCCTTTTTTGCGGCATTTTGCCT
TCCTGTTTTTGCTCACCCAGAAACGCTGGTGAAAGTAAAAGATGCTGAAGATCAGTTGGGTGCACGAGTG
GGTTACATCGAACTGGATCTCAACAGCGGTAAGATCCTTGAGAGTTTTCGCCCCGAAGAACGTTTTCCAA
TGATGAGCACTTTTAAAGTTCTGCTATGTGGCGCGGTATTATCCCGTATTGACGCCGGGCAAGAGCAACT
CGGTCGCCGCATACACTATTCTCAGAATGACTTGGTTGAGTACTCACCAGTCACAGAAAAGCATCTTACG
GATGGCATGACAGTAAGAGAATTATGCAGTGCTGCCATAACCATGAGTGATAACACTGCGGCCAACTTAC
TTCTGACAACGATCGGAGGACCGAAGGAGCTAACCGCTTTTTTGCACAACATGGGGGATCATGTAACTCG
CCTTGATCGTTGGGAACCGGAGCTGAATGAAGCCATACCAAACGACGAGCGTGACACCACGATGCCTGTA
GCGATGGCAACAACGTTGCGCAAACTATTAACTGGCGAACTACTTACTCTAGCTTCCCGGCAACAATTAA
TAGACTGGATGGAGGCGGATAAAGTTGCAGGACCACTTCTGCGCTCGGCCCTTCCGGCTGGCTGGTTTAT
TGCTGATAAATCCGGAGCCGGTGAGCGTGGTTCTCGCGGTATCATCGCAGCGCTGGGGCCAGATGGTAAG
CCCTCCCGTATCGTAGTTATCTACACGACGGGGAGTCAGGCAACTATGGATGAACGAAATAGACAGATCG
CTGAGATAGGTGCCTCACTGATTAAGCATTGGTAATGACCATGATTACGCCAAGCTCTAGCTAGAGGTCG
ACGGTATACAGACATGATAAGATACATTGATGAGTTTGGACAAACCACAACTAGAATGCAGTGAAAAAAA
TGCTTTATTTGTGAAATTTGTGATGCTATTGCTTTATTTGTAACCATTATAAGCTGCAATAAACAAGTTG
GGGTGGGCGAAGAACTCCAGCATGAGATCCCCGCGCTGGAGGATCATCCAGCCGGCGTCCCGGAAAACGA
TTCCGAAGCCCAACCTTTCATAGAAGGCGGCGGTGGAATCGAAATCTCGTAGCACGTGTCAGGCACCGGG
CTTGCGGGTCATGCACCAGGTGCGCGGTCCTTCGGGCACCTCGACGTCGGCGGTGACGGTGAAGCCGAGC
CGCTCGTAGAAGGGGAGGTTGCGGGGCGCGGATGTCTCCAGGAAGGCGGGCACCCCGGCGCGCTCGGCCG
CCTCCACTCCGGGGAGCACGACGGCGCTGCCCAGACCCTTGCCCTGGTGGTCGGGCGAGACGCCGACGGT
GGCCAGGAACCACGCGGGCTCCTTGGGCCGGTGCGGCGCCAGGAGGCCTTCCATCTGTTGCTGCGCGGCC
AGCCGGGAACCGCTCAACTCGGCCATGCGCGGGCCGATCTCGGCGAACACCGCCCCCGCTTCGACGCTCT
CCGGCGTGGTCCAGACCGCCACCGCGGCGCCGTCGTCCGCGACCCACACCTTGCCGATGTCGAGCCCGAC
GCGCGTGAGGAAGAGTTCTTGCAGCTCGGTGACCCGCTCGATGTGGC
Features (pLannotate 1.2.2; 20 found; start..end, strand, type, name):
    140..187     -  promoter       EM7 promoter: synthetic bacterial promoter&nbsp
    235..564     -  promoter       SV40 promoter: SV40 enhancer and early promoter
    578..686     -  rep_origin     f1 ori (fragment): f1 bacteriophage origin of replication; arrow indicates direction of (+) strand synthesis
    687..798     -  polyA_signal   bGH poly(A) signal: bovine growth hormone polyadenylation signal
   1013..1798    -  CDS            IGHG1 (fragment): IGHG1_HUMAN - Experimental evidence at protein level: Swiss-Prot protein existence level 1. Constant region of immunoglobulin heavy chains. Immunoglobulins, also known as antibodies, are membrane-bound or secreted glycoproteins produced by B lymphocytes. In the recognition phase of humoral immunity, the membrane-bound immunoglobulins serve as receptors which, upon binding of a specific antigen, trigger the clonal expansion and differentiation of B lymphocytes into immunoglobulins- secreting plasma cells. Secreted immunoglobulins mediate the effector phase of humoral immunity, which results in
   2195..2232    -  CDS            IgH signal sequence (fragment): signal sequence from the mouse immunoglobulin heavy chain variable region
   2236..2254    -  promoter       SP6 promoter: promoter for bacteriophage SP6 RNA polymerase
   2306..2349    -  intron         CMV intron (fragment): modified intron A from human cytomegalovirus
   2485..2688    -  promoter       CMV promoter: human cytomegalovirus (CMV) immediate early promoter
   2689..2992    -  enhancer       CMV enhancer: human cytomegalovirus immediate early enhancer
   3235..3251    -  protein_bind   lac operator: The lac repressor binds to the lac operator to inhibit transcription in E. coli. This inhibition can be relieved by adding lactose or isopropyl-β-D-thiogalactopyranoside (IPTG). lac repressor encoded by lacI
   3707..3726    +  CDS            lacZα (fragment): LacZα fragment of β-galactosidase; lacZ fragment
   3751..3768    -  terminator     rrnB T2 terminator (fragment): transcription terminator T2 from the E. coli rrnB gene
   3993..4581    -  rep_origin     ori: high-copy-number ColE1/pMB1/pBR322/pUC origin of replication
   4692..4716    +  CDS            KanR (fragment): aminoglycoside phosphotransferase; aph(3')-Ia; confers resistance to kanamycin
   4746..4842    +  promoter       AmpR promoter (fragment): bla
   4845..5705    +  CDS            AmpR: β-lactamase; bla; confers resistance to ampicillin, carbenicillin, and related antibiotics
   5758..5879    -  polyA_signal   SV40 poly(A) signal: SV40 polyadenylation signal
   5874..5999    -  CDS            ble (fragment): BLE_KLEPN - Experimental evidence at protein level: Swiss-Prot protein existence level 1. Binding protein with a strong affinity to the bleomycin family of antibiotics. Binds to CL990; an antimitotic-antibiotic compound. From Klebsiella pneumoniae.
   6009..121     -  CDS            PuroR (fragment) (across the origin): puromycin N-acetyltransferase; pac from Streptomyces; confers resistance to puromycin
