[The description below was written by a language model from this plasmid's Addgene catalogue record and pLannotate feature annotations shown in this document.]
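Description:
pD649-HAsp-MPZL1-Fc(DAPA)-AviTag-6xHis is a mammalian expression plasmid built on the pD649 backbone for producing a secreted, Fc-fused form of the extracellular domain of human MPZL1 (also known as PZR). It is propagated in E. coli as a high-copy plasmid through a ColE1/pUC-type origin and selected with ampicillin via a complete β-lactamase gene. The sequenced record is 6,487 nt, matching the stated backbone plus the 381 bp insert.

The expression cassette is driven by the CMV immediate-early enhancer and promoter, followed by a fragment of CMV intron A and an SP6 promoter, which also serves as a sequencing primer site and could support in vitro transcription. A leader peptide (named HAsp in the construct; the annotation software matches this region to a partial immunoglobulin heavy chain signal sequence) directs the protein into the secretory pathway. The MPZL1 ectodomain itself is not labelled in the feature table but would occupy the gap between the signal sequence and the Fc, cloned between two retained restriction sites. It is fused at its C terminus to a human IgG1 Fc carrying the D265A and P329A (DAPA) substitutions, generally used to reduce Fc effector binding, then an AviTag for site-specific enzymatic biotinylation and a 6xHis tag for metal-affinity purification, ending at a bGH polyadenylation signal.

A separate SV40/EM7 promoter unit precedes sequence annotated as partial puromycin resistance and ble matches with an SV40 poly(A) signal; whether this is a functional mammalian selection marker is not stated. The plasmid belongs to a collection made for mapping human IgSF cell-surface protein interactions, and the depositor notes that some members may carry an IS4-like transposase insertion upstream of the CMV promoter.
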