Addgene plasmid #156511: pD649-HAsp-MPZL1-Fc(DAPA)-AviTag-6xHis
Purpose: Mammalian expression of cell-surface protein extracellular domain fused to Fc(DAPA)-Avi-6xHis. Protein is secreted from cells.
Depositing lab: Chris Garcia. Depositing organization: Stanford University. Publication: A Human IgSF Cell-Surface Interactome Reveals a Complex Network of Protein-Protein Interactions. Wojtowicz WM, Vielmetter J, Fernandes RA, Siepe DH, Eastman CL, Chisholm GB, Cox S, Klock H, Anderson PW, Rue SM, Miller JJ, Glaser SM, Bragstad ML, Vance J, Lam AW, Lesley SA, Zinn K, Garcia KC. Cell. 2020 Aug 20;182(4):1027-1043.e17. doi: 10.1016/j.cell.2020.07.025. PubMed 32822567.
Backbone
  Vector backbone: pD649
  Backbone size w/o insert (bp): 6106
  Vector type: Mammalian Expression
Growth in bacteria
  Bacterial resistance: Ampicillin, 100 μg/mL
  Growth temperature: 37°C
  Growth strain: DH5alpha
  Copy number: High Copy
Gene/Insert
  Gene/Insert name: MPZL1
  Species: H. sapiens (human)
  Insert size (bp): 381
  Mutation: Fc region of human IgG contains D265A and P329A mutations (DAPA)
  Entrez Gene: MPZL1 (a.k.a. PZR, PZRa, PZRb, PZR1b, MPZL1b, FLJ21047)
  Promoter: CMV/SP6
  Tag / fusion protein: Fc(DAPA)-AviTag-6xHis (C terminal on backbone)
  Cloning method: Restriction Enzyme; 5′ cloning site GCGGCCGC (not destroyed); 3′ cloning site GGCGCGCC (not destroyed)
  Sequencing primers: 5′ ATTTAGGTGACACTATAG; 3′ CACGTACCAGTTGAACTTCACC
Resource information
  A portion of this plasmid was derived from a plasmid made by: synthesis by ThermoFisher
Terms and licenses: Academic/Nonprofit Terms; Industry Terms: Not Available to Industry
Depositor comments: Some plasmids in this collection may have an IS4-like element ISVsa5 family transposase upstream of the CMV promoter.
How to cite: pD649-HAsp-MPZL1-Fc(DAPA)-AviTag-6xHis was a gift from Chris Garcia (Addgene plasmid # 156511 ; http://n2t.net/addgene:156511 ; RRID:Addgene_156511)
